Addgene plasmid #75907: C8orf44-SGK3 gRNA (BRDN0001147093)
Purpose: 3rd generation lentiviral gRNA plasmid targeting human C8orf44-SGK3
Depositing lab: John Doench & David Root. Depositing organization: Broad Institute. Publication: Optimized sgRNA design to maximize activity and minimize off-target effects of CRISPR-Cas9. Doench JG, Fusi N, Sullender M, Hegde M, Vaimberg EW, Donovan KF, Smith I, Tothova Z, Wilen C, Orchard R, Virgin HW, Listgarten J, Root DE. Nat Biotechnol. 2016 Jan 18. doi: 10.1038/nbt.3437. PubMed 26780180.
Backbone
  Vector backbone: lentiGuide-Puro
  Backbone manufacturer: Zhang Lab (Addgene plasmid # 52963)
  Vector type: Mammalian Expression, Lentiviral, CRISPR
  Selectable markers: Puromycin
Growth in bacteria
  Bacterial resistance: Ampicillin, 100 μg/mL
  Growth temperature: 37°C
  Growth strain: DH5alpha
  Copy number: High Copy
Gene/Insert
  Gene/Insert name: C8orf44-SGK3,SGK3 (alt names: C8orf44-SGK3; NM_001033578.2)
  gRNA/shRNA sequence: CTCTGGTGTCCCACAAAATG
  Species: H. sapiens (human)
  Entrez Gene: SGK3 (a.k.a. CISK, SGK2, SGKL)
  Promoter: hU6
  Cloning method: Unknown
  Sequencing primers: 5′ U6-F; 3′ pS2-R
Terms and licenses: Academic/Nonprofit Terms; Industry Terms: Not Available to Industry
Depositor comments: The gRNA was designed to target the following Genbank reference sequence(s): NM_001033578.2,NM_001204173.1,NM_013257.4,NM_170709.2. Note that this plasmid does NOT contain Cas9. It should be used in conjunction with lentiCas9-Blast (Addgene #52962) or otherwise with cell lines already expressing Cas9. Browse the full kinome gRNA library at http://www.addgene.org/pooled-library/broadgpp-human-kinome/ or visit http://www.broadinstitute.org/rnai/public/ for detailed protocols and information.
How to cite: C8orf44-SGK3 gRNA (BRDN0001147093) was a gift from John Doench & David Root (Addgene plasmid # 75907 ; http://n2t.net/addgene:75907 ; RRID:Addgene_75907)
