[The description below was written by a language model from this plasmid's Addgene catalogue record, the feature table of its GenBank file and pLannotate feature annotations shown in this document.]
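Description:
C8orf44-SGK3 gRNA (BRDN0001147093) is a third-generation lentiviral guide RNA plasmid built on the lentiGuide-Puro backbone, carrying a single 20-nt spacer directed against human SGK3 and the C8orf44-SGK3 readthrough transcript. The depositor notes that the guide was designed against several SGK3 reference transcripts and belongs to a human kinome gRNA library. In bacteria the roughly 8.3 kb plasmid is maintained at high copy through a ColE1/pUC-type origin and selected with ampicillin via β-lactamase. An f1 origin, an SV40 origin and remnants of a lac/lacZα cloning region are also annotated in the backbone.

The transfer cassette is driven by an RSV promoter fused to a truncated HIV-1 5' LTR, which makes genomic RNA production Tat-independent. This is followed by the Ψ packaging signal with a partial gag sequence, the Rev response element for nuclear export of the unspliced genome, and a cPPT/CTS. The cassette ends in a ΔU3 self-inactivating 3' LTR. Inside the provirus, a human U6 RNA polymerase III promoter transcribes the spacer joined to the Streptococcus pyogenes Cas9 gRNA scaffold. A separate EF-1α core promoter with its intron A expresses puromycin N-acetyltransferase, with a WPRE downstream to enhance expression, so transduced mammalian cells can be selected with puromycin.

The plasmid does not encode Cas9, so it is meant to be used with a separate Cas9 lentivector or in cells already expressing Cas9, typically for SGK3 knockout. The accompanying GenBank record covers only the 20-nt guide and carries no annotation. The feature details above come from the assembled full-sequence annotation.
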