Features (pLannotate 1.2.2; 29 found; start..end, strand, type, name):
     14..80      +  CDS            small t antigen (fragment): SV40 (simian virus 40) small t antigen
    106..317     +  promoter       EF-1α core promoter: core promoter for human elongation factor EF-1α
    318..1256    +  intron         EF-1α intron A: intron upstream of the start codon of human EF-1α
   1278..1877    +  CDS            PuroR (fragment): puromycin N-acetyltransferase; pac from Streptomyces; confers resistance to puromycin
   1893..2481    +  misc_feature   WPRE: woodchuck hepatitis virus posttranscriptional regulatory element
   2532..2551    +  misc_feature   cPPT/CTS (fragment): central polypurine tract and central termination sequence of HIV-1
   2553..2786    +  LTR            3' LTR (ΔU3): self-inactivating 3' long terminal repeat (LTR) from HIV-1
   2864..2985    +  polyA_signal   SV40 poly(A) signal: SV40 polyadenylation signal
   3025..3160    +  rep_origin     SV40 ori: SV40 origin of replication
   3181..3199    -  promoter       T7 promoter: promoter for bacteriophage T7 RNA polymerase
   3207..3362    +  CDS            lacZα (fragment): LacZα fragment of β-galactosidase; lacZ fragment
   3367..3795    +  rep_origin     f1 ori (sequence partly withheld): f1 bacteriophage origin of replication; arrow indicates direction of (+) strand synthesis
   3848..3952    +  promoter       AmpR promoter: bla
   3953..4813    +  CDS            AmpR: β-lactamase; bla; confers resistance to ampicillin, carbenicillin, and related antibiotics
   4984..5572    +  rep_origin     ori: high-copy-number ColE1/pMB1/pBR322/pUC origin of replication
   5755..5847    +  CDS            lacI (fragment): lac repressor; lacI; The lac repressor binds to the lac operator to inhibit transcription in E. coli. This inhibition can be relieved by adding lactose or isopropyl-β-D-thiogalactopyranoside (IPTG).
   5860..5881    +  protein_bind   CAP binding site: CAP binding activates transcription in the presence of cAMP. E. coli catabolite activator protein
   5896..5926    +  promoter       lac promoter: promoter for the E. coli lac operon
   5934..5950    +  protein_bind   lac operator: The lac repressor binds to the lac operator to inhibit transcription in E. coli. This inhibition can be relieved by adding lactose or isopropyl-β-D-thiogalactopyranoside (IPTG). lac repressor encoded by lacI
   5995..6013    +  promoter       T3 promoter: promoter for bacteriophage T3 RNA polymerase
   6041..6267    +  promoter       RSV promoter: Rous sarcoma virus enhancer/promoter
   6268..6448    +  LTR            5' LTR (truncated): truncated 5' long terminal repeat (LTR) from HIV-1
   6495..6620    +  misc_feature   HIV-1 Ψ: packaging signal of human immunodeficiency virus type 1
   6604..6967    +  CDS            HIV-1 gag (fragment): gag protein from human immunodeficiency virus 1; gag
   7113..7346    +  misc_feature   RRE: The Rev response element (RRE) of HIV-1 allows for Rev-dependent mRNA export from the nucleus to the cytoplasm.
   7723..7749    +  CDS            Rev (fragment): human immunodeficiency virus 1 (HIV-1) Rev protein; rev; enhances nuclear export of unspliced and incompletely spliced viral mRNAs
   7753..7993    +  promoter       U6 promoter: RNA polymerase III promoter for human U6 snRNA
   8023..8098    +  misc_RNA       gRNA scaffold: guide RNA scaffold for the Streptococcus pyogenes CRISPR/Cas9 system
   8154..8271    +  misc_feature   cPPT/CTS: central polypurine tract and central termination sequence of HIV-1
>Addgene plasmid #75907 | C8orf44-SGK3 gRNA (BRDN0001147093) | addgene full sequence | sequence record 184802 | Addgene Assembled Sequence
CCCGGGTGCAAAGATGGATAAAGTTTTAAACAGAGAGGAATCTTTGCAGCTAATGGACCTTCTAGGTCTT
GAAAGGAGTGGGAATTGGCTCCGGTGCCCGTCAGTGGGCAGAGCGCACATCGCCCACAGTCCCCGAGAAG
TTGGGGGGAGGGGTCGGCAATTGATCCGGTGCCTAGAGAAGGTGGCGCGGGGTAAACTGGGAAAGTGATG
TCGTGTACTGGCTCCGCCTTTTTCCCGAGGGTGGGGGAGAACCGTATATAAGTGCAGTAGTCGCCGTGAA
CGTTCTTTTTCGCAACGGGTTTGCCGCCAGAACACAGGTAAGTGCCGTGTGTGGTTCCCGCGGGCCTGGC
CTCTTTACGGGTTATGGCCCTTGCGTGCCTTGAATTACTTCCACCTGGCTGCAGTACGTGATTCTTGATC
CCGAGCTTCGGGTTGGAAGTGGGTGGGAGAGTTCGAGGCCTTGCGCTTAAGGAGCCCCTTCGCCTCGTGC
TTGAGTTGAGGCCTGGCCTGGGCGCTGGGGCCGCCGCGTGCGAATCTGGTGGCACCTTCGCGCCTGTCTC
GCTGCTTTCGATAAGTCTCTAGCCATTTAAAATTTTTGATGACCTGCTGCGACGCTTTTTTTCTGGCAAG
ATAGTCTTGTAAATGCGGGCCAAGATCTGCACACTGGTATTTCGGTTTTTGGGGCCGCGGGCGGCGACGG
GGCCCGTGCGTCCCAGCGCACATGTTCGGCGAGGCGGGGCCTGCGAGCGCGGCCACCGAGAATCGGACGG
GGGTAGTCTCAAGCTGGCCGGCCTGCTCTGGTGCCTGGCCTCGCGCCGCCGTGTATCGCCCCGCCCTGGG
CGGCAAGGCTGGCCCGGTCGGCACCAGTTGCGTGAGCGGAAAGATGGCCGCTTCCCGGCCCTGCTGCAGG
GAGCTCAAAATGGAGGACGCGGCGCTCGGGAGAGCGGGCGGGTGAGTCACCCACACAAAGGAAAAGGGCC
TTTCCGTCCTCAGCCGTCGCTTCATGTGACTCCACGGAGTACCGGGCGCCGTCCAGGCACCTCGATTAGT
TCTCGAGCTTTTGGAGTACGTCGTCTTTAGGTTGGGGGGAGGGGTTTTATGCGATGGAGTTTCCCCACAC
TGAGTGGGTGGAGACTGAAGTTAGGCCAGCTTGGCACTTGATGTAATTCTCCTTGGAATTTGCCCTTTTT
GAGTTTGGATCTTGGTTCATTCTCAAGCCTCAGACAGTGGTTCAAAGTTTTTTTCTTCCATTTCAGGTGT
CGTGACGTACGGCCACCATGACCGAGTACAAGCCCACGGTGCGCCTCGCCACCCGCGACGACGTCCCCAG
GGCCGTACGCACCCTCGCCGCCGCGTTCGCCGACTACCCCGCCACGCGCCACACCGTCGATCCGGACCGC
CACATCGAGCGGGTCACCGAGCTGCAAGAACTCTTCCTCACGCGCGTCGGGCTCGACATCGGCAAGGTGT
GGGTCGCGGACGACGGCGCCGCCGTGGCGGTCTGGACCACGCCGGAGAGCGTCGAAGCGGGGGCGGTGTT
CGCCGAGATCGGCCCGCGCATGGCCGAGTTGAGCGGTTCCCGGCTGGCCGCGCAGCAACAGATGGAAGGC
CTCCTGGCGCCGCACCGGCCCAAGGAGCCCGCGTGGTTCCTGGCCACCGTCGGAGTCTCGCCCGACCACC
AGGGCAAGGGTCTGGGCAGCGCCGTCGTGCTCCCCGGAGTGGAGGCGGCCGAGCGCGCCGGGGTGCCCGC
CTTCCTGGAGACCTCCGCGCCCCGCAACCTCCCCTTCTACGAGCGGCTCGGCTTCACCGTCACCGCCGAC
GTCGAGGTGCCCGAAGGACCGCGCACCTGGTGCATGACCCGCAAGCCCGGTGCCTGAACGCGTTAAGTCG
ACAATCAACCTCTGGATTACAAAATTTGTGAAAGATTGACTGGTATTCTTAACTATGTTGCTCCTTTTAC
GCTATGTGGATACGCTGCTTTAATGCCTTTGTATCATGCTATTGCTTCCCGTATGGCTTTCATTTTCTCC
TCCTTGTATAAATCCTGGTTGCTGTCTCTTTATGAGGAGTTGTGGCCCGTTGTCAGGCAACGTGGCGTGG
TGTGCACTGTGTTTGCTGACGCAACCCCCACTGGTTGGGGCATTGCCACCACCTGTCAGCTCCTTTCCGG
GACTTTCGCTTTCCCCCTCCCTATTGCCACGGCGGAACTCATCGCCGCCTGCCTTGCCCGCTGCTGGACA
GGGGCTCGGCTGTTGGGCACTGACAATTCCGTGGTGTTGTCGGGGAAATCATCGTCCTTTCCTTGGCTGC
TCGCCTGTGTTGCCACCTGGATTCTGCGCGGGACGTCCTTCTGCTACGTCCCTTCGGCCCTCAATCCAGC
GGACCTTCCTTCCCGCGGCCTGCTGCCGGCTCTGCGGCCTCTTCCGCGTCTTCGCCTTCGCCCTCAGACG
AGTCGGATCTCCCTTTGGGCCGCCTCCCCGCGTCGACTTTAAGACCAATGACTTACAAGGCAGCTGTAGA
TCTTAGCCACTTTTTAAAAGAAAAGGGGGGACTGGAAGGGCTAATTCACTCCCAACGAAGACAAGATCTG
CTTTTTGCTTGTACTGGGTCTCTCTGGTTAGACCAGATCTGAGCCTGGGAGCTCTCTGGCTAACTAGGGA
ACCCACTGCTTAAGCCTCAATAAAGCTTGCCTTGAGTGCTTCAAGTAGTGTGTGCCCGTCTGTTGTGTGA
CTCTGGTAACTAGAGATCCCTCAGACCCTTTTAGTCAGTGTGGAAAATCTCTAGCAGTACGTATAGTAGT
TCATGTCATCTTATTATTCAGTATTTATAACTTGCAAAGAAATGAATATCAGAGAGTGAGAGGAACTTGT
TTATTGCAGCTTATAATGGTTACAAATAAAGCAATAGCATCACAAATTTCACAAATAAAGCATTTTTTTC
ACTGCATTCTAGTTGTGGTTTGTCCAAACTCATCAATGTATCTTATCATGTCTGGCTCTAGCTATCCCGC
CCCTAACTCCGCCCATCCCGCCCCTAACTCCGCCCAGTTCCGCCCATTCTCCGCCCCATGGCTGACTAAT
TTTTTTTATTTATGCAGAGGCCGAGGCCGCCTCGGCCTCTGAGCTATTCCAGAAGTAGTGAGGAGGCTTT
TTTGGAGGCCTAGGGACGTACCCAATTCGCCCTATAGTGAGTCGTATTACGCGCGCTCACTGGCCGTCGT
TTTACAACGTCGTGACTGGGAAAACCCTGGCGTTACCCAACTTAATCGCCTTGCAGCACATCCCCCTTTC
GCCAGCTGGCGTAATAGCGAAGAGGCCCGCACCGATCGCCCTTCCCAACAGTTGCGCAGCCTGAATGGCG
AATGGG
[124 nt withheld, positions 3367-3490]
C
[91 nt withheld, positions 3492-3582]
A
[49 nt withheld, positions 3584-3632]
CCTTTGACGTTGGAGTCCACGTTCTTT
[37 nt withheld, positions 3660-3696]
ACCCTATCTCGGTCTATTCTTTTGATTTATAAGGGATTTTGCCGATTTCGGCCTATTGGTTAAAAAATGA
GCTGATTTAACAAAAATTTAACGCGAATTTTAACAAAATATTAACGCTTACAATTTAGGTGGCACTTTTC
GGGGAAATGTGCGCGGAACCCCTATTTGTTTATTTTTCTAAATACATTCAAATATGTATCCGCTCATGAG
ACAATAACCCTGATAAATGCTTCAATAATATTGAAAAAGGAAGAGTATGAGTATTCAACATTTCCGTGTC
GCCCTTATTCCCTTTTTTGCGGCATTTTGCCTTCCTGTTTTTGCTCACCCAGAAACGCTGGTGAAAGTAA
AAGATGCTGAAGATCAGTTGGGTGCACGAGTGGGTTACATCGAACTGGATCTCAACAGCGGTAAGATCCT
TGAGAGTTTTCGCCCCGAAGAACGTTTTCCAATGATGAGCACTTTTAAAGTTCTGCTATGTGGCGCGGTA
TTATCCCGTATTGACGCCGGGCAAGAGCAACTCGGTCGCCGCATACACTATTCTCAGAATGACTTGGTTG
AGTACTCACCAGTCACAGAAAAGCATCTTACGGATGGCATGACAGTAAGAGAATTATGCAGTGCTGCCAT
AACCATGAGTGATAACACTGCGGCCAACTTACTTCTGACAACGATCGGAGGACCGAAGGAGCTAACCGCT
TTTTTGCACAACATGGGGGATCATGTAACTCGCCTTGATCGTTGGGAACCGGAGCTGAATGAAGCCATAC
CAAACGACGAGCGTGACACCACGATGCCTGTAGCAATGGCAACAACGTTGCGCAAACTATTAACTGGCGA
ACTACTTACTCTAGCTTCCCGGCAACAATTAATAGACTGGATGGAGGCGGATAAAGTTGCAGGACCACTT
CTGCGCTCGGCCCTTCCGGCTGGCTGGTTTATTGCTGATAAATCTGGAGCCGGTGAGCGTGGGTCTCGCG
GTATCATTGCAGCACTGGGGCCAGATGGTAAGCCCTCCCGTATCGTAGTTATCTACACGACGGGGAGTCA
GGCAACTATGGATGAACGAAATAGACAGATCGCTGAGATAGGTGCCTCACTGATTAAGCATTGGTAACTG
TCAGACCAAGTTTACTCATATATACTTTAGATTGATTTAAAACTTCATTTTTAATTTAAAAGGATCTAGG
TGAAGATCCTTTTTGATAATCTCATGACCAAAATCCCTTAACGTGAGTTTTCGTTCCACTGAGCGTCAGA
CCCCGTAGAAAAGATCAAAGGATCTTCTTGAGATCCTTTTTTTCTGCGCGTAATCTGCTGCTTGCAAACA
AAAAAACCACCGCTACCAGCGGTGGTTTGTTTGCCGGATCAAGAGCTACCAACTCTTTTTCCGAAGGTAA
CTGGCTTCAGCAGAGCGCAGATACCAAATACTGTTCTTCTAGTGTAGCCGTAGTTAGGCCACCACTTCAA
GAACTCTGTAGCACCGCCTACATACCTCGCTCTGCTAATCCTGTTACCAGTGGCTGCTGCCAGTGGCGAT
AAGTCGTGTCTTACCGGGTTGGACTCAAGACGATAGTTACCGGATAAGGCGCAGCGGTCGGGCTGAACGG
GGGGTTCGTGCACACAGCCCAGCTTGGAGCGAACGACCTACACCGAACTGAGATACCTACAGCGTGAGCT
ATGAGAAAGCGCCACGCTTCCCGAAGGGAGAAAGGCGGACAGGTATCCGGTAAGCGGCAGGGTCGGAACA
GGAGAGCGCACGAGGGAGCTTCCAGGGGGAAACGCCTGGTATCTTTATAGTCCTGTCGGGTTTCGCCACC
TCTGACTTGAGCGTCGATTTTTGTGATGCTCGTCAGGGGGGCGGAGCCTATGGAAAAACGCCAGCAACGC
GGCCTTTTTACGGTTCCTGGCCTTTTGCTGGCCTTTTGCTCACATGTTCTTTCCTGCGTTATCCCCTGAT
TCTGTGGATAACCGTATTACCGCCTTTGAGTGAGCTGATACCGCTCGCCGCAGCCGAACGACCGAGCGCA
GCGAGTCAGTGAGCGAGGAAGCGGAAGAGCGCCCAATACGCAAACCGCCTCTCCCCGCGCGTTGGCCGAT
TCATTAATGCAGCTGGCACGACAGGTTTCCCGACTGGAAAGCGGGCAGTGAGCGCAACGCAATTAATGTG
AGTTAGCTCACTCATTAGGCACCCCAGGCTTTACACTTTATGCTTCCGGCTCGTATGTTGTGTGGAATTG
TGAGCGGATAACAATTTCACACAGGAAACAGCTATGACCATGATTACGCCAAGCGCGCAATTAACCCTCA
CTAAAGGGAACAAAAGCTGGAGCTGCAAGCTTAATGTAGTCTTATGCAATACTCTTGTAGTCTTGCAACA
TGGTAACGATGAGTTAGCAACATGCCTTACAAGGAGAGAAAAAGCACCGTGCATGCCGATTGGTGGAAGT
AAGGTGGTACGATCGTGCCTTATTAGGAAGGCAACAGACGGGTCTGACATGGATTGGACGAACCACTGAA
TTGCCGCATTGCAGAGATATTGTATTTAAGTGCCTAGCTCGATACATAAACGGGTCTCTCTGGTTAGACC
AGATCTGAGCCTGGGAGCTCTCTGGCTAACTAGGGAACCCACTGCTTAAGCCTCAATAAAGCTTGCCTTG
AGTGCTTCAAGTAGTGTGTGCCCGTCTGTTGTGTGACTCTGGTAACTAGAGATCCCTCAGACCCTTTTAG
TCAGTGTGGAAAATCTCTAGCAGTGGCGCCCGAACAGGGACTTGAAAGCGAAAGGGAAACCAGAGGAGCT
CTCTCGACGCAGGACTCGGCTTGCTGAAGCGCGCACGGCAAGAGGCGAGGGGCGGCGACTGGTGAGTACG
CCAAAAATTTTGACTAGCGGAGGCTAGAAGGAGAGAGATGGGTGCGAGAGCGTCAGTATTAAGCGGGGGA
GAATTAGATCGCGATGGGAAAAAATTCGGTTAAGGCCAGGGGGAAAGAAAAAATATAAATTAAAACATAT
AGTATGGGCAAGCAGGGAGCTAGAACGATTCGCAGTTAATCCTGGCCTGTTAGAAACATCAGAAGGCTGT
AGACAAATACTGGGACAGCTACAACCATCCCTTCAGACAGGATCAGAAGAACTTAGATCATTATATAATA
CAGTAGCAACCCTCTATTGTGTGCATCAAAGGATAGAGATAAAAGACACCAAGGAAGCTTTAGACAAGAT
AGAGGAAGAGCAAAACAAAAGTAAGACCACCGCACAGCAAGCGGCCGCTGATCTTCAGACCTGGAGGAGG
AGATATGAGGGACAATTGGAGAAGTGAATTATATAAATATAAAGTAGTAAAAATTGAACCATTAGGAGTA
GCACCCACCAAGGCAAAGAGAAGAGTGGTGCAGAGAGAAAAAAGAGCAGTGGGAATAGGAGCTTTGTTCC
TTGGGTTCTTGGGAGCAGCAGGAAGCACTATGGGCGCAGCGTCAATGACGCTGACGGTACAGGCCAGACA
ATTATTGTCTGGTATAGTGCAGCAGCAGAACAATTTGCTGAGGGCTATTGAGGCGCAACAGCATCTGTTG
CAACTCACAGTCTGGGGCATCAAGCAGCTCCAGGCAAGAATCCTGGCTGTGGAAAGATACCTAAAGGATC
AACAGCTCCTGGGGATTTGGGGTTGCTCTGGAAAACTCATTTGCACCACTGCTGTGCCTTGGAATGCTAG
TTGGAGTAATAAATCTCTGGAACAGATTTGGAATCACACGACCTGGATGGAGTGGGACAGAGAAATTAAC
AATTACACAAGCTTAATACACTCCTTAATTGAAGAATCGCAAAACCAGCAAGAAAAGAATGAACAAGAAT
TATTGGAATTAGATAAATGGGCAAGTTTGTGGAATTGGTTTAACATAACAAATTGGCTGTGGTATATAAA
ATTATTCATAATGATAGTAGGAGGCTTGGTAGGTTTAAGAATAGTTTTTGCTGTACTTTCTATAGTGAAT
AGAGTTAGGCAGGGATATTCACCATTATCGTTTCAGACCCACCTCCCAACCCCGAGGGGACCCAGAGAGG
GCCTATTTCCCATGATTCCTTCATATTTGCATATACGATACAAGGCTGTTAGAGAGATAATTAGAATTAA
TTTGACTGTAAACACAAAGATATTAGTACAAAATACGTGACGTAGAAAGTAATAATTTCTTGGGTAGTTT
GCAGTTTTAAAATTATGTTTTAAAATGGACTATCATATGCTTACCGTAACTTGAAAGTATTTCGATTTCT
TGGCTTTATATATCTTGTGGAAAGGACGAAACACCGCTCTGGTGTCCCACAAAATGGTTTTAGAGCTAGA
AATAGCAAGTTAAAATAAGGCTAGTCCGTTATCAACTTGAAAAAGTGGCACCGAGTCGGTGCTTTTTTAA
GCTTGGCGTAACTAGATCTTGAGACAAATGGCAGTATTCATCCACAATTTTAAAAGAAAAGGGGGGATTG
GGGGGTACAGTGCAGGGGAAAGAATAGTAGACATAATAGCAACAGACATACAAACTAAAGAATTACAAAA
ACAAATTACAAAAATTCAAAATTTTCGGGTTTATTACAGGGACAGCAGAGATCCACTTTGGCGCCGGCTC
GAGGGGG
