LOCUS       Exported 20 bp ds-DNA linear SYN 04-JUL-2021
DEFINITION  3rd generation lentiviral gRNA plasmid targeting human C8orf44-SGK3.
ACCESSION   .
VERSION     .
KEYWORDS    C8orf44-SGK3 gRNA (BRDN0001147093)
SOURCE      synthetic DNA construct
  ORGANISM  synthetic DNA construct
REFERENCE   1 (bases 1 to 20)
  AUTHORS   Doench JG, Fusi N, Sullender M, Hegde M, Vaimberg EW, Donovan KF,
            Smith I, Tothova Z, Wilen C, Orchard R, Virgin HW, Listgarten J,
            Root DE
  TITLE     Optimized sgRNA design to maximize activity and minimize off-target
            effects of CRISPR-Cas9.
  JOURNAL   Nat Biotechnol. 2016 Jan 18. doi: 10.1038/nbt.3437.
  PUBMED    26780180
REFERENCE   2 (bases 1 to 20)
  AUTHORS   .
  TITLE     Direct Submission
  JOURNAL   Exported Jul 4, 2021 from SnapGene Server 1.1.58
            http://www.snapgene.com
FEATURES             Location/Qualifiers
     source          1..20
                     /organism="synthetic DNA construct"
                     /mol_type="other DNA"
ORIGIN
        1 ctctggtgtc ccacaaaatg
//
