>Addgene plasmid #75907 | C8orf44-SGK3 gRNA (BRDN0001147093) | addgene partial sequence | sequence record 184801 | hU6-F
TGNACGTAGCAAAGTAATAATTTCTTGGGTAGTTTGCAGTTTTAAAATTATGTTTTAAAATGGACTATCA
TATGCTTACCGTAACTTGAAAGTATTTCGATTTCTTGGCTTTATATATCTTGTGGAAAGGACGAAACACC
GCTCTGGTGTCCCACAAAATGGTTTTAGAGCTAGAAATAGCAAGTTAAAATAAGGCTAGTCCGTTATCAA
CTTGAAAAAGTGGCACCGAGTCGGTGCTTTTTTAAGCTTGGCGTAACTAGATCTTGAGACAAATGGCAGT
ATTCATCCACAATTTTAAAAGAAAAGGGGGGATTGGGGGGTACAGTGCAGGGGAAAGAATAGTAGACATA
ATAGCAACAGACATACAAACTAAAGAATTACAAAAACAAATTACAAAAATTCAAAATTTTCGGGTTTATT
ACAGGGACAGCAGAGATCCACTTTGGCGCCGGCTCGAGGGGGCCCGGGTGCAAAGATGGATAAAGTTTTA
AACAGAGAGGAATCTTTGCAGCTAATGGACCTTCTAGGTCTTGAAAGGAGTGGGAATTGGCTCCGGTGCC
CGTCAGTGGG
